Addgene plasmid #219919: pCfb13248
Purpose: The base plasmid of TUNEYALI for TF58
Depositing lab: Irina Borodina. Depositing organization: Danmarks Tekniske Universitet. Publication: High-throughput metabolic engineering of Yarrowia lipolytica through gene expression tuning. Jiang W, Wang S, Ahlheit D, Fumagalli T, Yang Z, Ramanathan S, Jiang X, Weber T, Dahlin J, Borodina I. Proc Natl Acad Sci U S A. 2025 Jun 10;122(23):e2426686122. doi: 10.1073/pnas.2426686122. Epub 2025 Jun 3. PubMed 40460129.
Backbone
  Vector backbone: Our own backbone
  Vector type: Yeast Expression
  Selectable markers: Hygromycin
Growth in bacteria
  Bacterial resistance: Ampicillin, 100 μg/mL
  Growth temperature: 37°C
  Growth strain: DH5alpha
  Copy number: High Copy
Gene/Insert
  Gene/Insert name: Contains gRNA targeting TF58 (YALI1_F37742g) and homologous arm matching TF58
  gRNA/shRNA sequence: TGTTGATACGGCAATCACAG
  Species: Yarrowia lipolytica
  Cloning method: Gibson Cloning
Terms and licenses: Academic/Nonprofit Terms; Industry Terms: Not Available to Industry
Depositor comments: This plasmid contains gRNA targeting TF58 (YALI1_F37742g) and homologous arm matching TF58, which can be used for library construction by inserting promoters using a golden gate or directly knocking TF58 out.
How to cite: pCfb13248 was a gift from Irina Borodina (Addgene plasmid # 219919 ; http://n2t.net/addgene:219919 ; RRID:Addgene_219919)
