[The description below was written by a language model from this plasmid's Addgene catalogue record and pLannotate feature annotations shown in this document.]
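Description:
pCfb13248 is a yeast-oriented plasmid of about 7.1 kb built on the depositing lab's own backbone. It serves as the "base plasmid" of the TUNEYALI gene-expression tuning system for one Yarrowia lipolytica transcription factor target, TF58 (YALI1_F37742g). It is maintained in E. coli as a high-copy plasmid through a ColE1/pUC-type origin and the β-lactamase gene (AmpR) with its own promoter. Selection in yeast relies on a hygromycin resistance gene followed by a CYC1 terminator. The promoter driving HygR is not annotated, and the feature table identifies no yeast replication origin or centromere element, so the way the plasmid is maintained in Yarrowia cannot be stated from the record.

The payload combines a CRISPR guide cassette with a repair template. A tRNA sequence lies immediately upstream of the spacer position and the Streptococcus pyogenes Cas9 gRNA scaffold. This arrangement is commonly used to drive guide transcription and release the guide by tRNA processing. No Cas9 gene is annotated, so the nuclease presumably comes from the host strain or another construct. The homology arms matching TF58 are described by the depositor but not annotated as such. The short "tfb2" fragment just downstream of the scaffold is probably a similarity hit within this Yarrowia-derived sequence. Two minimal FRT sites and several small fragments (rrnB terminators, 5S rRNA, KanR, lacZα) are also detected, and most look like backbone remnants with no stated role.

According to the depositor, the plasmid can be used directly to knock out TF58. Alternatively, promoters can be inserted between the arms by Golden Gate assembly to build libraries that replace the native promoter and tune TF58 expression for high-throughput metabolic engineering.
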