Features (pLannotate 1.2.2; 15 found; start..end, strand, type, name):
    367..437     +  ncRNA          tRNA: Accession: RF00005 - tRNA
    459..533     +  misc_RNA       gRNA scaffold: guide RNA scaffold for the Streptococcus pyogenes CRISPR/Cas9 system
    737..895     +  CDS            tfb2 (fragment): TFB2_SCHPO - Experimental evidence at protein level: Swiss-Prot protein existence level 1. Component of the general transcription and DNA repair factor IIH (TFIIH) core complex, which is involved in general and transcription-coupled nucleotide excision repair (NER) of damaged DNA and, when complexed to TFIIK, in RNA transcription by RNA polymerase II. In NER, TFIIH acts by opening DNA around the lesion to allow the excision of the damaged oligonucleotide and its replacement by a new DNA fragment. In transcription, TFIIH has an essential role in transcription initiation. When the pre-initiation
    938..971     -  protein_bind   FRT (minimal): supports FLP-mediated excision but not integration (Turan and Bode, 2011) FLP recombinase from the Saccharomyces cerevisiae 2μ plasmid
   1015..1055    -  terminator     rrnB T1 terminator (fragment): transcription terminator T1 from the E. coli rrnB gene
   1057..1172    -  ncRNA          5S rRNA: Accession: RF00001 - 5S ribosomal RNA
   1203..1227    +  CDS            KanR (fragment): aminoglycoside phosphotransferase; aph(3')-Ia; confers resistance to kanamycin
   1257..1353    +  promoter       AmpR promoter (fragment): bla
   1356..2216    +  CDS            AmpR: β-lactamase; bla; confers resistance to ampicillin, carbenicillin, and related antibiotics
   2338..2926    +  rep_origin     ori: high-copy-number ColE1/pMB1/pBR322/pUC origin of replication
   3151..3168    +  terminator     rrnB T2 terminator (fragment): transcription terminator T2 from the E. coli rrnB gene
   3193..3212    -  CDS            lacZα (fragment): LacZα fragment of β-galactosidase; lacZ fragment
   3682..3715    +  protein_bind   FRT (minimal): supports FLP-mediated excision but not integration (Turan and Bode, 2011) FLP recombinase from the Saccharomyces cerevisiae 2μ plasmid
   4863..5884    +  CDS            HygR (fragment): aminoglycoside phosphotransferase from E. coli; aph(4)-Ia; confers resistance to hygromycin
   5886..6119    +  terminator     CYC1 terminator (fragment): S. cerevisiae CYC1; transcription terminator for CYC1
>Addgene plasmid #219919 | pCfb13248 | addgene full sequence | sequence record 435379 | Addgene NGS Result
TTCGTAGATAATGGAATACAAATGGATATCCAGAGTATACACATGGATAGTATACACTGACACGACAATT
CTGTATCTCTTTATGTTAACTACTGTGAGGCATTAAATAGAGCTTGATATATAAAATGTTACATTTCACA
GTCTGAACTTTTGCAGATTACCTAATTTGGTAAGATATTAATTATGAACTGAAAGTTGATGGCATCCCTA
AATTTGATGCAACGGAATGCGTGCGATAGTGAATCATTGCTAACAGATCAAGTAATCGTATCAATCGTTC
CACGTCTTATCCAGACTCGATTTCCGCCCTAACCTAAGGAAACTGCTGAGTAATTTCGAGGTTGGTTCCT
AACAAAAGCCAAGAAACGCGCCGATGGTTTAGTGGTAAAATCCATCGTTGCCATCGATGGGCCCCCGGTT
CGATTCCGGGTCGGCGCATGTTGATACGGCAATCACAGGTTTTAGAGCTAGAAATAGCAAGTTAAAATAA
GGCTAGTCCGTTATCAACTTGAAAAAGTGGCACCGAGTCGGTGGTGCTTTTTTTGTGTGGGTACGGTGAC
GCGGGAGGGAGGGACAGGCAATTTCAGTTGACACTCTGACTCAAACCACCATGGGATTAATGTTGGTAAT
TCACCACTTTCTATCATTCATTTCATCATTCCTCCTACATTGAGGTGTTGTGCAACGTGTACCTGCAAAT
TAAAGTTGTAAACGTAAGGGACTGAAGAGCTCTTCAATGACGAGCCAGTTCAAAAACAGCATCAATGACT
ACCTGGAAGGTCTTCCGGAGGCAGTACTAACTCGGCTGTACCAGTCTCCGGCCACATGTCTGGCGGTGTT
CCGACTGCTACCTGCTCTGGCAAGAACACTCATCATGGGCATGATTTTCAACCCCGATATCGCGTGCATT
CGCGGCCGCATTTAAATCCCCACTTCAGAAGTTCCTATACTTTCTAGAGAATAGGAACTTCACTATAGAG
TCGAATAAGGGCGACACCCCATAATTAGCCCGGGCGAAAGGCCCAGTCTTTCGACTGAGCCTTTCGTTTT
ATTTGATGCCTGGCAGTTCCCTACTCTCGCATGGGGAGTCCCCACACTACCATCGGCGCTACGGCGTTTC
ACTTCTGAGTTCGGCATGGGGTCAGGTGGGACCACCGCGCTACTGCCGCCAGGCAAACAAGGGGTGTTAT
GAGCCATATTCAGGTATAAATGGGCTCGCGATAATGTTCAGAATTGGTTAATTGGTTGTAACACTGACCC
CTATTTGTTTATTTTTCTAAATACATTCAAATATGTATCCGCTCATGAGACAATAACCCTGATAAATGCT
TCAATAATATTGAAAAAGGAAGAATATGAGTATTCAACATTTCCGTGTCGCCCTTATTCCCTTTTTTGCG
GCATTTTGCCTTCCTGTTTTTGCTCACCCAGAAACGCTGGTGAAAGTAAAAGATGCTGAAGATCAGTTGG
GTGCACGAGTGGGTTACATCGAACTGGATCTCAACAGCGGTAAGATCCTTGAGAGTTTTCGCCCCGAAGA
ACGTTTTCCAATGATGAGCACTTTTAAAGTTCTGCTATGTGGCGCGGTATTATCCCGTATTGACGCCGGG
CAAGAGCAACTCGGTCGCCGCATACACTATTCTCAGAATGACTTGGTTGAGTACTCACCAGTCACAGAAA
AGCATCTTACGGATGGCATGACAGTAAGAGAATTATGCAGTGCTGCCATAACCATGAGTGATAACACTGC
GGCCAACTTACTTCTGACAACGATCGGAGGACCGAAGGAGCTAACCGCTTTTTTGCACAACATGGGGGAT
CATGTAACTCGCCTTGATCGTTGGGAACCGGAGCTGAATGAAGCCATACCAAACGACGAGCGTGACACCA
CGATGCCTGTAGCGATGGCAACAACGTTGCGCAAACTATTAACTGGCGAACTACTTACTCTAGCTTCCCG
GCAACAATTAATAGACTGGATGGAGGCGGATAAAGTTGCAGGACCACTTCTGCGCTCGGCCCTTCCGGCT
GGCTGGTTTATTGCTGATAAATCCGGAGCCGGTGAGCGTGGTTCTCGCGGTATCATCGCAGCGCTGGGGC
CAGATGGTAAGCCCTCCCGTATCGTAGTTATCTACACGACGGGGAGTCAGGCAACTATGGATGAACGAAA
TAGACAGATCGCTGAGATAGGTGCCTCACTGATTAAGCATTGGTAAGCAGAGCATTACGCTGACTTGACG
GGACGGCGCAAGCTCATGACCAAAATCCCTTAACGTGAGTTACGCGCGCGTCGTTCCACTGAGCGTCAGA
CCCCGTAGAAAAGATCAAAGGATCTTCTTGAGATCCTTTTTTTCTGCGCGTAATCTGCTGCTTGCAAACA
AAAAAACCACCGCTACCAGCGGTGGTTTGTTTGCCGGATCAAGAGCTACCAACTCTTTTTCCGAAGGTAA
CTGGCTTCAGCAGAGCGCAGATACCAAATACTGTTCTTCTAGTGTAGCCGTAGTTAGCCCACCACTTCAA
GAACTCTGTAGCACCGCCTACATACCTCGCTCTGCTAATCCTGTTACCAGTGGCTGCTGCCAGTGGCGAT
AAGTCGTGTCTTACCGGGTTGGACTCAAGACGATAGTTACCGGATAAGGCGCAGCGGTCGGGCTGAACGG
GGGGTTCGTGCACACAGCCCAGCTTGGAGCGAACGACCTACACCGAACTGAGATACCTACAGCGTGAGCT
ATGAGAAAGCGCCACGCTTCCCGAAGGGAGAAAGGCGGACAGGTATCCGGTAAGCGGCAGGGTCGGAACA
GGAGAGCGCACGAGGGAGCTTCCAGGGGGAAACGCCTGGTATCTTTATAGTCCTGTCGGGTTTCGCCACC
TCTGACTTGAGCGTCGATTTTTGTGATGCTCGTCAGGGGGGCGGAGCCTATGGAAAAACGCCAGCAACGC
GGCCTTTTTACGGTTCCTGGCCTTTTGCTGGCCTTTTGCTCACATGTTCTTTCCTGCGTTATCCCCTGAT
TCTGTGGATAACCGTATTACCGCCTTTGAGTGAGCTGATACCGCTCGCCGCAGCCGAACGACCGAGCGCA
GCGAGTCAGTGAGCGAGGAAGCGGAAGGCGAGAGTAGGGAACTGCCAGGCATCAAACTAAGCAGAAGGCC
CCTGACGGATGGCCTTTTTGCGTTTCTACAAACTCTTTCTGTGTTGTAAAACGACGGCCAGTCTTAAGCT
CGGGCCCCCTGGGCGGTTCTGATAACGAGTAATCGTTAATCCGCAAATAACGTAAAAACCCGCTTCGGCG
GGTTTTTTTATGGGGGGAGTTTAGGGAAAGAGCATTTGTCAGAATATTTAAGGGCGCCTGTCACTTTGCT
TGATATATGAGAATTATTTAACCTTATAAATGAGAAAAAAGCAACGCACTTTAAATAAGATACGTTGCTT
TTTCGATTGATGAACACCTATAATTAAACTATTCATCTATTATTTATGATTTTTTGTATATACAATATTT
CTAGTTTGTTAAAGAGAATTAAGAAAATAAATCTCGAAAATAATAAAGGGAAAATCAGTTTTTGATATCA
AAATTATACATGTCAACGATAATACAAAATATAATACAAACTATAAGATGTTATCAGTATTTATTATGCA
TTTAGAATAAATTTTGTGTCGCCCTTATTCGACTCACTATAGAAGTTCCTATTCTCTAGAAAGTATAGGA
ACTTCACTTCATTTTATTTAAATTTGCGGCCGCTATGTCTGATAAAAGGATGTAACATAGGCAAGCTGCT
CGTGAGTGTTGAGTACGAACCTTAGATCCAAATCACCCGCACCCACGGATATACTTGCTTGAATATACAG
TAGTAAGGAGTTTGGCGCCCGTTTTTTCGAGCCCCACACGTTTCGGTGAGTATGAGCGGCGGCAGATTCG
AGCGTTTCCGGTTTCCGCGGCTGGACGAGAGCCCATGATGGGGGCTCCCACCACCAGCAATCAGGGCCCT
GATTACACACCCACCTGTAATGTCATGCTGTTCATCGTGGTTAATGCTGCTGTGTGCTGTGTGTGTGTGT
TGTTTGGCGCTCATTGTTGCGTTATGCAGCGTACACCACAATATTGGAAGCTTATTAGCCTTTCTATTTT
TTCGTTTGCAAGGCTTAACAACATTGCTGTGGAGAGGGATGGGGATATGGAGGCCGCTGGAGGGAGTCGG
AGAGGCGTTTTGGAGCGGCTTGGCCTGGCGCCCAGCTCGCGAAACGCACCTAGGACCCTTTGGCACGCCG
AAATGTGCCACTTTTCAGTCTAGTAACGCCTTACCTACGTCATTCCATGCATGCATGTTTGCGCCTTTTT
TCCCTTGCCCTTGATCGCCACACAGTACAGTGCACTGTACAGTGGAGGTTTTGGGGGGGTCTTAGATGGG
AGCTAAAAGCGGCCTAGCGGTACACTAGTGGGATTGTATGGAGTGGCATGGAGCCTAGGTGGAGCCTGAC
AGGACGCACGACCGGCTAGCCCGTGACAGACGATGGGTGGCTCCTGTTGTCCACCGCGTACAAATGTTTG
GGCCAAAGTCTTGTCAGCCTTGCTTGCGAACCTAATTCCCAATTTTGTCACTTCGCACCCCCATTGATCG
AGCCCTAACCCCTGCCCATCAGGCAATCCAATTAAGCTCGCATTGTCTGCCTTGTTTAGTTTGGCTCCTG
CCCGTTTCGGCGTCCACTTGCACAAACACAAACAAGCATTATATATAAGGCTCGTCTCTCCCTCCCAACC
ACACTCACTTTTTTGCCCGTCTTCCCTTGCTAACACAAAAGTCAAGAACACAAACAACCACCCCAACCCC
CTTACACACAAGACATATCTACAGCAATGGGTAAAAAGCCTGAACTCACCGCGACGTCTGTCGAGAAGTT
TCTGATCGAAAAGTTCGACAGCGTCTCCGACCTGATGCAGCTCTCGGAGGGCGAAGAATCTCGTGCTTTC
AGCTTCGATGTAGGAGGGCGTGGATATGTCCTGCGGGTAAATAGCTGCGCCGATGGTTTCTACAAAGATC
GTTATGTTTATCGGCACTTTGCATCGGCCGCGCTCCCGATTCCGGAAGTGCTTGACATTGGGGAATTCAG
CGAGAGCCTGACCTATTGCATCTCCCGCCGTGCACAGGGTGTCACGTTGCAAGACCTGCCTGAAACCGAA
CTGCCCGCTGTTCTGCAGCCGGTCGCGGAGGCAATGGATGCCATTGCTGCGGCCGATCTTAGCCAGACGA
GCGGGTTCGGCCCATTCGGACCGCAAGGAATCGGTCAATACACTACATGGCGTGATTTCATATGCGCGAT
TGCTGATCCCCATGTGTATCACTGGCAAACTGTGATGGACGACACCGTCAGTGCGTCCGTCGCGCAGGCT
CTCGATGAGCTGATGCTTTGGGCCGAGGACTGCCCCGAAGTCCGGCACCTCGTGCACGCGGATTTCGGCT
CCAACAATGTCCTGACGGACAATGGCCGCATAACAGCGGTCATTGACTGGAGCGAGGCGATGTTCGGGGA
TTCCCAATACGAGGTCGCCAACATCTTCTTCTGGAGGCCGTGGTTGGCTTGTATGGAGCAGCAGACGCGC
TACTTCGAGCGGAGGCATCCGGAGCTTGCAGGATCGCCGCGGCTCCGGGCGTATATGCTCCGCATTGGTC
TTGACCAACTCTATCAGAGCTTGGTTGACGGCAATTTCGATGATGCAGCTTGGGCGCAGGGTCGATGCGA
CGCAATCGTCCGATCCGGAGCCGGGACTGTCGGGCGTACACAAATCGCCCGCAGAAGCGCGGCCGTCTGG
ACCGATGGCTGTGTAGAAGTACTCGCCGATAGTGGAAACCGACGCCCCAGCACTCGTCCGAGGGCAAAGG
AATAATCATGTAATTAGTTATGTCACGCTTACATTCACGCCCTCCCCCCACATCCGCTCTAACCGAAAAG
GAAGGAGTTAGACAACCTGAAGTCTAGGTCCCTATTTATTTTTTTATAGTTATGTTAGTATTAAGAACGT
TATTTATATTTCAAATTTTTCTTTTTTTTCTGTACAGACGCGTGTACGCATGTAACATTATACTGAAAAC
CTTGCTTGAGAAGGTTTTGGGACGCTCGAGCAGGCTTGGAGGCGACGTGGCAGTGGCTCGCGGGAGGATC
GGCGGGAAACTCCGGGATATCCGTCGAGAGTTTACACGTGAATGGGCAGCGCAATCCGTTGACGACGATA
CGACTGGCAAAGTAGCGACGATACCTGCCAGACAGGTGACATGTGCAGGCCGCACTAACAAGGAAACGGG
CGCTGGGGGGGGCGGGCTTCTAGACTTTGCCCTTGAACAGGAATCTAGTGGGGGCTTGTCTTTCCGCCAA
TGGGGGAGCGCCTGTTGAGCGACCGTGCATGCTGGAACGCCAAGTGTATGTACAGCTGGTGGTCTCGCAG
CGGTATGTGACGGGACTTACATCTCTCGTTTTTTCATGACCACGTTTTCACAGGCTCGGAGGTACGTTAA
AGTTTTGAAGGCTGCATCTGAACCGAGGTATGGGGGAGTTTGAACAGCAACAGTGTTGGGGCTGAGGGGG
CCAAGATCGGGGCAAGCAGAGGTCTTAGATCAATTGTGGGGATCCCAAAGGGCTCGTTATCACCTTTTTC
CACCCAATTCGGGTCCCAATTGATCCACTACTGGCTTGCCCAAGTTACCCCAGAAATGCCGCCCCGGATT
TCTCCAAAAACCTAATAAGCTTCATGGAACTTGGTGGAAGTGACTTTCTACAGAGTGGAGAGAACCGTGG
ACACGTGGCAATGGCGCTGACCGTGTCCCCGAGCCGAATCGACGTGAGGGGAGAACGGAGTATCTGCGGT
CATGTGACCTTCCAGAGCGGCGTCGCCAGTGTGCACGCGGTGACCCCCAGTTTGGGTCTCTGTCACACGC
ATACTACCTCGGCTCTCCACATGCTGAACTTTATCTTTCGTGGGGATCATACCGAAAGTTGCAACTACCA
GGTGTATATAAAGCCTGGTAGACTCCCCCCACTTTGGACCTCATCCAACCAAGACACACAAAAATGGACC
GACTTAACAACCTCGCCACCCAGCTCGAGCAGAACCCCGCCAA
